Addgene plasmid #172637: pLVX-2xFLAG-2xSTREP-CCND1(P287A)-IRES-mCherry
Purpose: Lentiviral bicistronic vector for the constitutive co-expression of 2xFLAG-2xSTREP-tagged cyclin D1(P287A) and mCherry in mammalian cells
Depositing lab: Michele Pagano. Depositing organization: NYU Grossman School of Medicine. Publication: CRL4(AMBRA1) is a master regulator of D-type cyclins. Simoneschi D, Rona G, Zhou N, Jeong YT, Jiang S, Milletti G, Arbini AA, O'Sullivan A, Wang AA, Nithikasem S, Keegan S, Siu Y, Cianfanelli V, Maiani E, Nazio F, Cecconi F, Boccalatte F, Fenyo D, Jones DR, Busino L, Pagano M. Nature. 2021 Apr;592(7856):789-793. doi: 10.1038/s41586-021-03445-y. Epub 2021 Apr 14. PubMed 33854235.
Backbone
  Vector backbone: pLVX-IRES-mCherry
  Backbone manufacturer: Takara Bio
  Vector type: Mammalian Expression, Lentiviral
  Selectable markers: mCherry
Growth in bacteria
  Bacterial resistance: Ampicillin, 100 μg/mL
  Growth temperature: 37°C
  Growth strain: NEB Stable
  Copy number: High Copy
Gene/Insert
  Gene/Insert name: CCND1 (alt names: cyclin D1; BCL1)
  Species: H. sapiens (human)
  Mutation: Pro287Ala
  Entrez Gene: CCND1 (a.k.a. BCL1, D11S287E, PRAD1, U21B31)
  Promoter: CMV
  Tag / fusion protein: 2xFLAG-2xSTREP (N terminal on insert)
  Cloning method: Restriction Enzyme; 5′ cloning site Unknown (unknown if destroyed); 3′ cloning site Unknown (unknown if destroyed)
  Sequencing primers: 5′ CMV Forward
Terms and licenses: Academic/Nonprofit Terms; Industry Terms: Not Available to Industry
How to cite: pLVX-2xFLAG-2xSTREP-CCND1(P287A)-IRES-mCherry was a gift from Michele Pagano (Addgene plasmid # 172637 ; http://n2t.net/addgene:172637 ; RRID:Addgene_172637)
