[The description below was written by a language model from this plasmid's Addgene catalogue record and pLannotate feature annotations shown in this document.]
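Description:
pLVX-2xFLAG-2xSTREP-CCND1(P287A)-IRES-mCherry is an HIV-1-based lentiviral transfer plasmid built on the Takara pLVX-IRES-mCherry backbone for constitutive expression of a tagged human cyclin D1 mutant in mammalian cells. It is maintained in E. coli through a high-copy ColE1/pUC-type origin and an ampicillin resistance (β-lactamase) gene. The 9,243 nt sequenced record shows the usual lentiviral framework: LTR sequences flanking the transfer region, the Ψ packaging signal with a gag fragment, the Rev response element for Rev-dependent nuclear export of the genomic RNA, and the cPPT/CTS element. Short nef-derived annotations sit next to the LTRs, and an SV40 poly(A) signal is annotated in the plasmid backbone.

Between the LTRs, the CMV immediate-early enhancer and promoter drive a single bicistronic transcript. The first cistron encodes CCND1 carrying the Pro287Ala substitution, fused at its N terminus to a 2xFLAG-2xSTREP tandem tag; the automated annotation picks up only fragments of the FLAG and Strep-Tag II elements upstream of the coding sequence. These tags allow immunodetection and affinity purification on anti-FLAG or Strep-Tactin resins. An EMCV IRES then directs cap-independent translation of mCherry, so red fluorescence marks transduced cells and serves as the only mammalian selectable marker, as no drug resistance cassette is present. A WPRE downstream of mCherry enhances transcript expression. The associated publication concerns regulation of D-type cyclins by the CRL4(AMBRA1) ubiquitin ligase, which suggests the mutant is used to study cyclin D1 turnover, although the record does not state the specific effect of the P287A change.
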