Features (pLannotate 1.2.2; 26 found; start..end, strand, type, name):
    377..634     +  LTR            5' LTR (truncated): truncated 5' long terminal repeat (LTR) from HIV-1
    681..806     +  misc_feature   HIV-1 Ψ: packaging signal of human immunodeficiency virus type 1
    790..1128    +  CDS            HIV-1 gag (fragment): gag protein from human immunodeficiency virus 1; gag
   1303..1536    +  misc_feature   RRE: The Rev response element (RRE) of HIV-1 allows for Rev-dependent mRNA export from the nucleus to the cytoplasm.
   1913..2013    +  CDS            Rev (fragment): human immunodeficiency virus 1 (HIV-1) Rev protein; rev; enhances nuclear export of unspliced and incompletely spliced viral mRNAs
   2028..2143    +  misc_feature   cPPT/CTS: central polypurine tract and central termination sequence of HIV-1 (lacking the first T)
   2201..2504    +  enhancer       CMV enhancer: human cytomegalovirus immediate early enhancer
   2505..2708    +  promoter       CMV promoter: human cytomegalovirus (CMV) immediate early promoter
   2818..2838    +  CDS            FLAG (fragment): FLAG® epitope tag, followed by an enterokinase cleavage site
   2953..2972    +  CDS            Strep-Tag II (fragment): peptide that binds Strep-Tactin®, an engineered form of streptavidin
   2995..3876    +  CDS            CCND1: CCND1_HUMAN - Also known as BCL1, PRAD1. Experimental evidence at protein level: Swiss-Prot protein existence level 1. Regulatory component of the cyclin D1-CDK4 (DC) complex that phosphorylates and inhibits members of the retinoblastoma (RB) protein family including RB1 and regulates the cell-cycle during G(1)/S transition. Phosphorylation of RB1 allows dissociation of the transcription factor E2F from the RB/E2F complex and the subsequent transcription of E2F target genes which are responsible for the progression through the G(1) phase. Hypophosphorylates RB1 in early G(1) phase. Cyclin D-CD
   3886..3905    -  misc_feature   MCS (fragment): pBluescript multiple cloning site
   3914..4486    +  misc_feature   IRES: internal ribosome entry site (IRES) of the encephalomyocarditis virus (EMCV)
   4488..5195    +  CDS            mCherry: mCherry is a basic (constitutively fluorescent) red fluorescent protein published in 2004, derived from Discosoma sp.. It is reported to be a very rapidly-maturing monomer with low acid sensitivity.
   5212..5800    +  misc_feature   WPRE: woodchuck hepatitis virus posttranscriptional regulatory element
   5817..6335    +  CDS            nef (fragment): NEF_HV1BR - Experimental evidence at protein level: Swiss-Prot protein existence level 1. Extracellular Nef protein targets CD4(+) T-lymphocytes for apoptosis by interacting with CXCR4 surface receptors (PubMed:14990729). From Human immunodeficiency virus type 1 group M subtype B (isolate BRU/LAI) (HIV-1).
   6383..6640    +  LTR            5' LTR (truncated): truncated 5' long terminal repeat (LTR) from HIV-1
   6792..6808    -  protein_bind   lac operator: The lac repressor binds to the lac operator to inhibit transcription in E. coli. This inhibition can be relieved by adding lactose or isopropyl-β-D-thiogalactopyranoside (IPTG). lac repressor encoded by lacI
   6816..6846    -  promoter       lac promoter: promoter for the E. coli lac operon
   6861..6882    -  protein_bind   CAP binding site: CAP binding activates transcription in the presence of cAMP. E. coli catabolite activator protein
   6895..6987    -  CDS            lacI (fragment): lac repressor; lacI; The lac repressor binds to the lac operator to inhibit transcription in E. coli. This inhibition can be relieved by adding lactose or isopropyl-β-D-thiogalactopyranoside (IPTG).
   7170..7758    -  rep_origin     ori: high-copy-number ColE1/pMB1/pBR322/pUC origin of replication
   7929..8789    -  CDS            AmpR: β-lactamase; bla; confers resistance to ampicillin, carbenicillin, and related antibiotics
   8790..8894    -  promoter       AmpR promoter: bla
   8942..9076    +  polyA_signal   SV40 poly(A) signal: SV40 polyadenylation signal
   9243..329     +  CDS            nef (fragment) (across the origin): NEF_HV1BR - Experimental evidence at protein level: Swiss-Prot protein existence level 1. Extracellular Nef protein targets CD4(+) T-lymphocytes for apoptosis by interacting with CXCR4 surface receptors (PubMed:14990729). From Human immunodeficiency virus type 1 group M subtype B (isolate BRU/LAI) (HIV-1).
>Addgene plasmid #172637 | pLVX-2xFLAG-2xSTREP-CCND1(P287A)-IRES-mCherry | addgene full sequence | sequence record 340160 | Addgene NGS Result
TGGAAGGGCTAATTCACTCCCAAAGAAGACAAGATATCCTTGATCTGTGGATCTACCACACACAAGGCTA
CTTCCCTGATTAGCAGAACTACACACCAGGGCCAGGGGTCAGATATCCACTGACCTTTGGATGGTGCTAC
AAGCTAGTACCAGTTGAGCCAGATAAGGTAGAAGAGGCCAATAAAGGAGAGAACACCAGCTTGTTACACC
CTGTGAGCCTGCATGGGATGGATGACCCGGAGAGAGAAGTGTTAGAGTGGAGGTTTGACAGCCGCCTAGC
ATTTCATCACGTGGCCCGAGAGCTGCATCCGGAGTACTTCAAGAACTGCTGATATCGAGCTTGCTACAAG
GGACTTTCCGCTGGGGACTTTCCAGGGAGGCGTGGCCTGGGCGGGACTGGGGAGTGGCGAGCCCTCAGAT
CCTGCATATAAGCAGCTGCTTTTTGCCTGTACTGGGTCTCTCTGGTTAGACCAGATCTGAGCCTGGGAGC
TCTCTGGCTAACTAGGGAACCCACTGCTTAAGCCTCAATAAAGCTTGCCTTGAGTGCTTCAAGTAGTGTG
TGCCCGTCTGTTGTGTGACTCTGGTAACTAGAGATCCCTCAGACCCTTTTAGTCAGTGTGGAAAATCTCT
AGCAGTGGCGCCCGAACAGGGACTTGAAAGCGAAAGGGAAACCAGAGGAGCTCTCTCGACGCAGGACTCG
GCTTGCTGAAGCGCGCACGGCAAGAGGCGAGGGGCGGCGACTGGTGAGTACGCCAAAAATTTTGACTAGC
GGAGGCTAGAAGGAGAGAGATGGGTGCGAGAGCGTCAGTATTAAGCGGGGGAGAATTAGATCGCGATGGG
AAAAAATTCGGTTAAGGCCAGGGGGAAAGAAAAAATATAAATTAAAACATATAGTATGGGCAAGCAGGGA
GCTAGAACGATTCGCAGTTAATCCTGGCCTGTTAGAAACATCAGAAGGCTGTAGACAAATACTGGGACAG
CTACAACCATCCCTTCAGACAGGATCAGAAGAACTTAGATCATTATATAATACAGTAGCAACCCTCTATT
GTGTGCATCAAAGGATAGAGATAAAAGACACCAAGGAAGCTTTAGACAAGATAGAGGAAGAGCAAAACAA
AAGTAAGACCACCGCACAGCAAGCGGCCGGCCGCTGATCTTCAGACCTGGAGGAGGAGATATGAGGGACA
ATTGGAGAAGTGAATTATATAAATATAAAGTAGTAAAAATTGAACCATTAGGAGTAGCACCCACCAAGGC
AAAGAGAAGAGTGGTGCAGAGAGAAAAAAGAGCAGTGGGAATAGGAGCTTTGTTCCTTGGGTTCTTGGGA
GCAGCAGGAAGCACTATGGGCGCAGCGTCAATGACGCTGACGGTACAGGCCAGACAATTATTGTCTGGTA
TAGTGCAGCAGCAGAACAATTTGCTGAGGGCTATTGAGGCGCAACAGCATCTGTTGCAACTCACAGTCTG
GGGCATCAAGCAGCTCCAGGCAAGAATCCTGGCTGTGGAAAGATACCTAAAGGATCAACAGCTCCTGGGG
ATTTGGGGTTGCTCTGGAAAACTCATTTGCACCACTGCTGTGCCTTGGAATGCTAGTTGGAGTAATAAAT
CTCTGGAACAGATTTGGAATCACACGACCTGGATGGAGTGGGACAGAGAAATTAACAATTACACAAGCTT
AATACACTCCTTAATTGAAGAATCGCAAAACCAGCAAGAAAAGAATGAACAAGAATTATTGGAATTAGAT
AAATGGGCAAGTTTGTGGAATTGGTTTAACATAACAAATTGGCTGTGGTATATAAAATTATTCATAATGA
TAGTAGGAGGCTTGGTAGGTTTAAGAATAGTTTTTGCTGTACTTTCTATAGTGAATAGAGTTAGGCAGGG
ATATTCACCATTATCGTTTCAGACCCACCTCCCAACCCCGAGGGGACCCGACAGGCCCGAAGGAATAGAA
GAAGAAGGTGGAGAGAGAGACAGAGACAGATCCATTCGATTAGTGAACGGATCTCGACGGTATCGCCTTT
AAAAGAAAAGGGGGGATTGGGGGGTACAGTGCAGGGGAAAGAATAGTAGACATAATAGCAACAGACATAC
AAACTAAAGAATTACAAAAACAAATTACAAAAATTCAAAATTTTCGGGTTTATTACAGGGACAGCAGAGA
TCCAGTTTATCGATAAGCTTGGGAGTTCCGCGTTACATAACTTACGGTAAATGGCCCGCCTGGCTGACCG
CCCAACGACCCCCGCCCATTGACGTCAATAATGACGTATGTTCCCATAGTAACGCCAATAGGGACTTTCC
ATTGACGTCAATGGGTGGAGTATTTACGGTAAACTGCCCACTTGGCAGTACATCAAGTGTATCATATGCC
AAGTACGCCCCCTATTGACGTCAATGACGGTAAATGGCCCGCCTGGCATTATGCCCAGTACATGACCTTA
TGGGACTTTCCTACTTGGCAGTACATCTACGTATTAGTCATCGCTATTACCATGGTGATGCGGTTTTGGC
AGTACATCAATGGGCGTGGATAGCGGTTTGACTCACGGGGATTTCCAAGTCTCCACCCCATTGACGTCAA
TGGGAGTTTGTTTTGGCACCAAAATCAACGGGACTTTCCAAAATGTCGTAACAACTCCGCCCCATTGACG
CAAATGGGCGGTAGGCGTGTACGGTGGGAGGTCTATATAAGCAGAGCTCGTTTAGTGAACCGTCAGATCG
CCTGGAGACGCCATCCACGCTGTTTTGACCTCCATAGAAGACACCGACTCTACTAGAGGATCTATTTCCG
GTGAATTCAGCATGGACTACAAGGACGACGATGACAAGGTACCAGGATCTGGGGATTATAAAGATGATGA
TGATAAAGGGTCGGCCGCCAGCTGGAGCCACCCTCAGTTCGAGAAGGGAGGAGGAAGCGGCGGAGGCAGC
GGAGGAGGAAGCTGGAGCCACCCGCAGTTCGAGAAAGGAGCTGGATCCAGCAGCGAACACCAGCTCCTGT
GCTGCGAAGTGGAAACCATCCGCCGCGCGTACCCCGATGCCAACCTCCTCAACGACCGGGTGCTGCGGGC
CATGCTGAAGGCGGAGGAGACCTGCGCGCCCTCGGTGTCCTACTTCAAATGTGTGCAGAAGGAGGTCCTG
CCGTCCATGCGGAAGATCGTCGCCACCTGGATGCTGGAGGTCTGCGAGGAACAGAAGTGCGAGGAGGAGG
TCTTCCCGCTGGCCATGAACTACCTGGACCGCTTCCTGTCGCTGGAGCCCGTGAAAAAGAGCCGCCTGCA
GCTGCTGGGGGCCACTTGCATGTTCGTGGCCTCTAAGATGAAGGAGACCATCCCCCTGACGGCCGAGAAG
CTGTGCATCTACACCGACAACTCCATCCGGCCCGAGGAGCTGCTGCAAATGGAGCTGCTCCTGGTGAACA
AGCTCAAGTGGAACCTGGCCGCAATGACCCCGCACGATTTCATTGAACACTTCCTCTCCAAAATGCCAGA
GGCGGAGGAGAACAAACAGATCATCCGCAAACACGCGCAGACCTTCGTTGCCCTCTGTGCCACAGATGTG
AAGTTCATTTCCAATCCGCCCTCCATGGTGGCAGCGGGGAGCGTGGTGGCCGCAGTGCAAGGCCTGAACC
TGAGGAGCCCCAACAACTTCCTGTCCTACTACCGCCTCACACGCTTCCTCTCCAGAGTGATCAAGTGTGA
CCCAGACTGCCTCCGGGCCTGCCAGGAGCAGATCGAAGCCCTGCTGGAGTCAAGCCTGCGCCAGGCCCAG
CAGAACATGGACCCCAAGGCCGCCGAGGAGGAGGAAGAGGAGGAGGAGGAGGTGGACCTGGCTTGCACAG
CCACCGACGTGCGGGACGTGGACATCTGACTCGAGACTAGTTCTAGAGCGGCCGCGGATCCCGCCCCTCT
CCCTCCCCCCCCCCTAACGTTACTGGCCGAAGCCGCTTGGAATAAGGCCGGTGTGCGTTTGTCTATATGT
TATTTTCCACCATATTGCCGTCTTTTGGCAATGTGAGGGCCCGGAAACCTGGCCCTGTCTTCTTGACGAG
CATTCCTAGGGGTCTTTCCCCTCTCGCCAAAGGAATGCAAGGTCTGTTGAATGTCGTGAAGGAAGCAGTT
CCTCTGGAAGCTTCTTGAAGACAAACAACGTCTGTAGCGACCCTTTGCAGGCAGCGGAACCCCCCACCTG
GCGACAGGTGCCTCTGCGGCCAAAAGCCACGTGTATAAGATACACCTGCAAAGGCGGCACAACCCCAGTG
CCACGTTGTGAGTTGGATAGTTGTGGAAAGAGTCAAATGGCTCACCTCAAGCGTATTCAACAAGGGGCTG
AAGGATGCCCAGAAGGTACCCCATTGTATGGGATCTGATCTGGGGCCTCGGTGCACATGCTTTACATGTG
TTTAGTCGAGGTTAAAAAACGTCTAGGCCCCCCGAACCACGGGGACGTGGTTTTCCTTTGAAAAACACGA
TGATAATATGGTGAGCAAGGGCGAGGAGGATAACATGGCCATCATCAAGGAGTTCATGCGCTTCAAGGTG
CACATGGAGGGCTCCGTGAACGGCCACGAGTTCGAGATCGAGGGCGAGGGCGAGGGCCGCCCCTACGAGG
GCACCCAGACCGCCAAGCTGAAGGTGACCAAGGGTGGCCCCCTGCCCTTCGCCTGGGACATCCTGTCCCC
TCAGTTCATGTACGGCTCCAAGGCCTACGTGAAGCACCCCGCCGACATCCCCGACTACTTGAAGCTGTCC
TTCCCCGAGGGCTTCAAGTGGGAGCGCGTGATGAACTTCGAGGACGGCGGCGTGGTGACCGTGACCCAGG
ACTCCTCCCTGCAGGACGGCGAGTTCATCTACAAGGTGAAGCTGCGCGGCACCAACTTCCCCTCCGACGG
CCCCGTAATGCAGAAGAAGACCATGGGCTGGGAGGCCTCCTCCGAGCGGATGTACCCCGAGGACGGCGCC
CTGAAGGGCGAGATCAAGCAGAGGCTGAAGCTGAAGGACGGCGGCCACTACGACGCTGAGGTCAAGACCA
CCTACAAGGCCAAGAAGCCCGTGCAGCTGCCCGGCGCCTACAACGTCAACATCAAGTTGGACATCACCTC
CCACAACGAGGACTACACCATCGTGGAACAGTACGAACGCGCCGAGGGCCGCCACTCCACCGGCGGCATG
GACGAGCTGTACAAGTGAACGCGTCTGGAACAATCAACCTCTGGATTACAAAATTTGTGAAAGATTGACT
GGTATTCTTAACTATGTTGCTCCTTTTACGCTATGTGGATACGCTGCTTTAATGCCTTTGTATCATGCTA
TTGCTTCCCGTATGGCTTTCATTTTCTCCTCCTTGTATAAATCCTGGTTGCTGTCTCTTTATGAGGAGTT
GTGGCCCGTTGTCAGGCAACGTGGCGTGGTGTGCACTGTGTTTGCTGACGCAACCCCCACTGGTTGGGGC
ATTGCCACCACCTGTCAGCTCCTTTCCGGGACTTTCGCTTTCCCCCTCCCTATTGCCACGGCGGAACTCA
TCGCCGCCTGCCTTGCCCGCTGCTGGACAGGGGCTCGGCTGTTGGGCACTGACAATTCCGTGGTGTTGTC
GGGGAAGCTGACGTCCTTTCCATGGCTGCTCGCCTGTGTTGCCACCTGGATTCTGCGCGGGACGTCCTTC
TGCTACGTCCCTTCGGCCCTCAATCCAGCGGACCTTCCTTCCCGCGGCCTGCTGCCGGCTCTGCGGCCTC
TTCCGCGTCTTCGCCTTCGCCCTCAGACGAGTCGGATCTCCCTTTGGGCCGCCTCCCCGCCTGGAATTAA
TTCTGCAGTCGAGACCTAGAAAAACATGGAGCAATCACAAGTAGCAATACAGCAGCTACCAATGCTGATT
GTGCCTGGCTAGAAGCACAAGAGGAGGAGGAGGTGGGTTTTCCAGTCACACCTCAGGTACCTTTAAGACC
AATGACTTACAAGGCAGCTGTAGATCTTAGCCACTTTTTAAAAGAAAAGAGGGGACTGGAAGGGCTAATT
CACTCCCAACGAAGACAAGATATCCTTGATCTGTGGATCTACCACACACAAGGCTACTTCCCTGATTAGC
AGAACTACACACCAGGGCCAGGGGTCAGATATCCACTGACCTTTGGATGGTGCTACAAGCTAGTACCAGT
TGAGCCAGATAAGGTAGAAGAGGCCAATAAAGGAGAGAACACCAGCTTGTTACACCCTGTGAGCCTGCAT
GGGATGGATGACCCGGAGAGAGAAGTGTTAGAGTGGAGGTTTGACAGCCGCCTAGCATTTCATCACGTGG
CCCGAGAGCTGCATCCGGAGTACTTCAAGAACTGCTGATATCGAGCTTGCTACAAGGGACTTTCCGCTGG
GGACTTTCCAGGGAGGCGTGGCCTGGGCGGGACTGGGGAGTGGCGAGCCCTCAGATCCTGCATATAAGCA
GCTGCTTTTTGCCTGTACTGGGTCTCTCTGGTTAGACCAGATCTGAGCCTGGGAGCTCTCTGGCTAACTA
GGGAACCCACTGCTTAAGCCTCAATAAAGCTTGCCTTGAGTGCTTCAAGTAGTGTGTGCCCGTCTGTTGT
GTGACTCTGGTAACTAGAGATCCCTCAGACCCTTTTAGTCAGTGTGGAAAATCTCTAGCAGTAGTAGTTC
ATGTCATCTTATTATTCAGTATTTATAACTTGCAAAGAAATGAATATCAGAGAGTGAGAGGCCTTGACAT
TGCTAGCGTTTACCGTCGACCTCTAGCTAGAGCTTGGCGTAATCATGGTCATAGCTGTTTCCTGTGTGAA
ATTGTTATCCGCTCACAATTCCACACAACATACGAGCCGGAAGCATAAAGTGTAAAGCCTGGGGTGCCTA
ATGAGTGAGCTAACTCACATTAATTGCGTTGCGCTCACTGCCCGCTTTCCAGTCGGGAAACCTGTCGTGC
CAGCTGCATTAATGAATCGGCCAACGCGCGGGGAGAGGCGGTTTGCGTATTGGGCGCTCTTCCGCTTCCT
CGCTCACTGACTCGCTGCGCTCGGTCGTTCGGCTGCGGCGAGCGGTATCAGCTCACTCAAAGGCGGTAAT
ACGGTTATCCACAGAATCAGGGGATAACGCAGGAAAGAACATGTGAGCAAAAGGCCAGCAAAAGGCCAGG
AACCGTAAAAAGGCCGCGTTGCTGGCGTTTTTCCATAGGCTCCGCCCCCCTGACGAGCATCACAAAAATC
GACGCTCAAGTCAGAGGTGGCGAAACCCGACAGGACTATAAAGATACCAGGCGTTTCCCCCTGGAAGCTC
CCTCGTGCGCTCTCCTGTTCCGACCCTGCCGCTTACCGGATACCTGTCCGCCTTTCTCCCTTCGGGAAGC
GTGGCGCTTTCTCATAGCTCACGCTGTAGGTATCTCAGTTCGGTGTAGGTCGTTCGCTCCAAGCTGGGCT
GTGTGCACGAACCCCCCGTTCAGCCCGACCGCTGCGCCTTATCCGGTAACTATCGTCTTGAGTCCAACCC
GGTAAGACACGACTTATCGCCACTGGCAGCAGCCACTGGTAACAGGATTAGCAGAGCGAGGTATGTAGGC
GGTGCTACAGAGTTCTTGAAGTGGTGGCCTAACTACGGCTACACTAGAAGAACAGTATTTGGTATCTGCG
CTCTGCTGAAGCCAGTTACCTTCGGAAAAAGAGTTGGTAGCTCTTGATCCGGCAAACAAACCACCGCTGG
TAGCGGTGGTTTTTTTGTTTGCAAGCAGCAGATTACGCGCAGAAAAAAAGGATCTCAAGAAGATCCTTTG
ATCTTTTCTACGGGGTCTGACGCTCAGTGGAACGAAAACTCACGTTAAGGGATTTTGGTCATGAGATTAT
CAAAAAGGATCTTCACCTAGATCCTTTTAAATTAAAAATGAAGTTTTAAATCAATCTAAAGTATATATGA
GTAAACTTGGTCTGACAGTTACCAATGCTTAATCAGTGAGGCACCTATCTCAGCGATCTGTCTATTTCGT
TCATCCATAGTTGCCTGACTCCCCGTCGTGTAGATAACTACGATACGGGAGGGCTTACCATCTGGCCCCA
GTGCTGCAATGATACCGCGAGACCCACGCTCACCGGCTCCAGATTTATCAGCAATAAACCAGCCAGCCGG
AAGGGCCGAGCGCAGAAGTGGTCCTGCAACTTTATCCGCCTCCATCCAGTCTATTAATTGTTGCCGGGAA
GCTAGAGTAAGTAGTTCGCCAGTTAATAGTTTGCGCAACGTTGTTGCCATTGCTACAGGCATCGTGGTGT
CACGCTCGTCGTTTGGTATGGCTTCATTCAGCTCCGGTTCCCAACGATCAAGGCGAGTTACATGATCCCC
CATGTTGTGCAAAAAAGCGGTTAGCTCCTTCGGTCCTCCGATCGTTGTCAGAAGTAAGTTGGCCGCAGTG
TTATCACTCATGGTTATGGCAGCACTGCATAATTCTCTTACTGTCATGCCATCCGTAAGATGCTTTTCTG
TGACTGGTGAGTACTCAACCAAGTCATTCTGAGAATAGTGTATGCGGCGACCGAGTTGCTCTTGCCCGGC
GTCAATACGGGATAATACCGCGCCACATAGCAGAACTTTAAAAGTGCTCATCATTGGAAAACGTTCTTCG
GGGCGAAAACTCTCAAGGATCTTACCGCTGTTGAGATCCAGTTCGATGTAACCCACTCGTGCACCCAACT
GATCTTCAGCATCTTTTACTTTCACCAGCGTTTCTGGGTGAGCAAAAACAGGAAGGCAAAATGCCGCAAA
AAAGGGAATAAGGGCGACACGGAAATGTTGAATACTCATACTCTTCCTTTTTCAATATTATTGAAGCATT
TATCAGGGTTATTGTCTCATGAGCGGATACATATTTGAATGTATTTAGAAAAATAAACAAATAGGGGTTC
CGCGCACATTTCCCCGAAAAGTGCCACCTGACGTCGACGGATCGGGAGATCAACTTGTTTATTGCAGCTT
ATAATGGTTACAAATAAAGCAATAGCATCACAAATTTCACAAATAAAGCATTTTTTTCACTGCATTCTAG
TTGTGGTTTGTCCAAACTCATCAATGTATCTTATCATGTCTGGATCAACTGGATAACTCAAGCTAACCAA
AATCATCCCAAACTTCCCACCCCATACCCTATTACCACTGCCAATTACCTGTGGTTTCATTTACTCTAAA
CCTGTGATTCCTCTGAATTATTTTCATTTTAAAGAAATTGTATTTGTTAAATATGTACTACAAACTTAGT
AGT
